>Addgene plasmid #114910 | AT5G25930 X054_pECIA14 | addgene full sequence | sequence record 296426 | Addgene NGS Result
GTAAAACGACGGCCAGTGAATTAATTCGTTGCAGGACAGGATGTGGTGCCCGATGTGACTAGCTCTTTGC
TGCAGGCCGTCCTATCCTCTGGTTCCGATAAGAGACCCAGAACTCCGGCCCCCCACCGCCCACCGCCACC
CCCATACATATGTGGTACGCAAGTAAGAGTGCCTGCGCATGCCCCATGTGCCCCACCAAGAGCTTTGCAT
CCCATACAAGTCCCCAAAGTGGAGAACCGAACCAATTCTTCGCGGGCAGAACAAAAGCTTCTGCACACGT
CTCCACTCGAATTTGGAGCCGGCCGGCGTGTGCAAAAGAGGTGAATCGAACGAAAGACCCGTGTGTAAAG
CCGCGTTTCCAAAATGTATAAAACCGAGAGCATCTGGCCAATGTGCATCAGTTGTGGTCAGCAGCAAAAT
CAAGTGAATCATCTCAGTGCAACTAAAGGGGGGATCCGATCTCAATATGAAGTTATGCATATTACTGGCC
GTCGTGGCCTTTGTTGGCCTCTCGCTCGGGTCGCAGTTCAACGACCAGTCAACGCTTCTGAACCTGAAAC
GCGATCTCGGAGATCCACCGTCTCTCCGGCTGTGGAACAACACATCTTCACCGTGCAACTGGTCGGAGAT
CACTTGCACCGCCGGAAATGTCACCGGGATCAATTTCAAGAACCAGAACTTCACTGGGACAGTTCCAACG
ACGATATGCGATTTGTCGAATCTCAATTTCCTTGACTTATCGTTTAATTACTTCGCCGGCGAGTTTCCGA
CGGTTCTTTACAATTGCACGAAGCTTCAATATCTCGATCTCTCTCAGAACCTTCTCAACGGCTCACTTCC
CGTCGACATCGACCGTCTCTCACCGGAACTCGACTATCTCGACTTAGCTGCTAACGGATTCTCCGGCGAT
ATCCCTAAAAGTCTCGGACGGATCTCGAAGCTCAAGGTATTGAATCTGTACCAGAGCGAATACGACGGTA
CGTTTCCATCGGAGATCGGAGACTTATCGGAGCTTGAAGAACTTCGACTAGCGTTAAACGATAAGTTTAC
TCCGGCTAAGATTCCGATAGAGTTTGGGAAGTTGAAGAAACTCAAGTATATGTGGTTAGAGGAGATGAAT
TTGATCGGAGAAATCTCACCCGTTGTTTTCGAAAACATGACGGATCTTGAGCACGTTGACTTATCGGTCA
ATAACTTAACGGGTCGGATCCCAGATGTTTTATTCGGGTTGAAGAATCTCACCGAGTTTTATCTCTTCGC
TAATGGCTTAACCGGAGAAATCCCCAAATCAATTTCGGCGACGAACTTGGTATTTCTTGATCTCTCTGCT
AATAATTTAACCGGTTCGATTCCGGTATCAATCGGAAATCTAACGAAATTACAAGTGTTAAACCTCTTCA
ACAACAAGTTAACCGGAGAAATTCCACCGGTTATCGGAAAACTACCGGGATTGAAGGAGTTTAAAATCTT
CAACAACAAGTTAACCGGAGAAATACCTGCAGAGATTGGAGTTCATTCAAAGCTGGAGAGATTCGAAGTT
TCGGAGAATCAGTTAACCGGAAAGTTACCGGAAAATTTGTGCAAAGGTGGTAAACTTCAAGGAGTGGTTG
TGTACTCAAACAATCTTACCGGAGAAATCCCTGAGTCGCTCGGAGATTGTGGAACGCTCTTGACTGTTCA
GTTACAGAACAATGACTTCTCCGGCAAGTTTCCTTCTCGGATCTGGAATGCTTCAAGTATGTATAGTCTA
CAGGTGAGTAACAACTCATTCACCGGAGAGTTACCGGAGAATGTTGCTTGGAATATGTCGAGGATCGAGA
TTGATAACAATCGATTTTCCGGTGAGATTCCGAAGAAAATCGGTACTTGGTCTTCCTTAGTTGAGTTTAA
GGCGGGAAACAATCAGTTTTCTGGTGAGTTTCCGAAGGAATTGACTTCTCTTTCGAATCTCATATCGATC
TTTCTCGATGAGAATGATCTCACCGGTGAATTACCGGATGAGATCATCTCATGGAAGTCGTTGATAACGT
TAAGTTTATCCAAGAACAAGCTTTCCGGGGAAATTCCGAGAGCTTTAGGATTGTTGCCACGTCTGCTCAA
TCTTGATCTATCGGAGAATCAATTCTCCGGTGGAATCCCACCGGAGATTGGGAGCCTGAAGCTGACAACA
TTTAATGTGTCATCAAATAGACTCACTGGAGGAATACCAGAGCAACTTGATAATCTTGCTTACGAGAGAA
GTTTCTTGAACAACTCTCTGGAGGTGCTGTTCCAGGGACCAAGCGGCAATCCCGGCGGCGATCTGGCCCC
CCAGATGCTGCGCGAGCTGCAGGAGACCAATGCCGCCCTGCAGGACGTGCGCGAGCTGCTGCGCCACCGC
GTGAAGGAGATCACCTTCCTGAAGAACACCGTGATGGAGTGCGACGCCTGCGGCATGCAGCCCTCTAGAG
GCTCCGGCTCCATCATCCCAGTTGAGGAGGAGAACCCGGACTTCTGGAACCGCGAGGCAGCCGAGGCCCT
GGGTGCCGCCAAGAAGCTGCAGCCTGCACAGACAGCCGCCAAGAACCTCATCATCTTCCTGGGCGATGGG
ATGGGGGTGTCTACGGTGACAGCTGCCAGGATCCTAAAAGGGCAGAAGAAGGACAAACTGGGGCCTGAGA
TACCCCTGGCCATGGACCGCTTCCCATATGTGGCTCTGTCCAAGACATACAATGTAGACAAACATGTGCC
AGACAGTGGAGCCACAGCCACGGCCTACCTGTGCGGGGTCAAGGGCAACTTCCAGACCATTGGCTTGAGT
GCAGCCGCCCGCTTTAACCAGTGCAACACGACACGCGGCAACGAGGTCATCTCCGTGATGAATCGGGCCA
AGAAAGCAGGGAAGTCAGTGGGAGTGGTAACCACCACACGAGTGCAGCACGCCTCGCCAGCCGGCACCTA
CGCCCACACGGTGAACCGCAACTGGTACTCGGACGCCGACGTGCCTGCCTCGGCCCGCCAGGAGGGGTGC
CAGGACATCGCTACGCAGCTCATCTCCAACATGGACATTGACGTGATCCTAGGTGGAGGCCGAAAGTACA
TGTTTCGCATGGGAACCCCAGACCCTGAGTACCCAGATGACTACAGCCAAGGTGGGACCAGGCTGGACGG
GAAGAATCTGGTGCAGGAATGGCTGGCGAAGCGCCAGGGTGCCCGGTATGTGTGGAACCGCACTGAGCTC
ATGCAGGCTTCCCTGGACCCGTCTGTGACCCATCTCATGGGTCTCTTTGAGCCTGGAGACATGAAATACG
AGATCCACCGAGACTCCACACTGGACCCCTCCCTGATGGAGATGACAGAGGCTGCCCTGCGCCTGCTGAG
CAGGAACCCCCGCGGCTTCTTCCTCTTCGTGGAGGGTGGTCGCATCGACCATGGTCATCATGAAAGCAGG
GCTTACCGGGCACTGACTGAGACGATCATGTTCGACGACGCCATTGAGAGGGCGGGCCAGCTCACCAGCG
AGGAGGACACGCTGAGCCTCGTCACTGCCGACCACTCCCACGTCTTCTCCTTCGGAGGCTACCCCCTGCG
AGGGAGCTCCATCTTCGGGCTGGCCCCTGGCAAGGCCCGGGACAGGAAGGCCTACACGGTCCTCCTATAC
GGAAACGGTCCAGGCTATGTGCTCAAGGACGGCGCCCGGCCGGATGTTACCGAGAGCGAGAGCGGGAGCC
CCGAGTATCGGCAGCAGTCAGCAGTGCCCCTGGACGAAGAGACCCACGCAGGCGAGGACGTGGCGGTGTT
CGCGCGCGGCCCGCAGGCGCACCTGGTTCACGGCGTGCAGGAGCAGACCTTCATAGCGCACGTCATGGCC
TTCGCCGCCTGCCTGGAGCCCTACACCGCCTGCGACCTGGCGCCCCCCGCCGGCACCACCGACGCCGCGC
ACCCGGGTTCTAGAGGAAGCACCTCCGGCGATAACGATTACAAGGATGATGATGATAAGGCCAGCGGCAC
CGGTCATCATCACCATCACCATTGAGTTTAAACCCGCTGATCAGCCTCGACTGTGCCTTCTAAGGCCTGA
GCTCGCTGATCAGCCTCGATCGAGGATCCAGACATGATAAGATACATTGATGAGTTTGGACAAACCACAA
CTAGAATGCAGTGAAAAAAATGCTTTATTTGTGAAATTTGTGATGCTATTGCTTTATTTGTAACCATTAT
AAGCTGCAATAAACAAGTTAACAACAACAATTGCATTCATTTTATGTTTCAGGTTCAGGGGGAGGTGTGG
GAGGTTTTTTAAAGCAAGTAAAACCTCTACAAATGTGGTATGGCTGATTATGATCAGTCGACCTGCAGGC
ATGCAAGCTTGGCGTAATCATGGTCATAGCTGTTTCCTGTGTGAAATTGTTATCCGCTCACAATTCCACA
CAACATACGAGCCGGAAGCATAAAGTGTAAAGCCTGGGGTGCCTAATGAGTGAGCTAACTCACATTAATT
GCGTTGCGCTCACTGCCCGCTTTCCAGTCGGGAAACCTGTCGTGCCAGCTGCATTAATGAATCGGCCAAC
GCGCGGGGAGAGGCGGTTTGCGTATTGGGCGCTCTTCCGCTTCCTCGCTCACTGACTCGCTGCGCTCGGT
CGTTCGGCTGCGGCGAGCGGTATCAGCTCACTCAAAGGCGGTAATACGGTTATCCACAGAATCAGGGGAT
AACGCAGGAAAGAACATGTGAGCAAAAGGCCAGCAAAAGGCCAGGAACCGTAAAAAGGCCGCGTTGCTGG
CGTTTTTCCATAGGCTCCGCCCCCCTGACGAGCATCACAAAAATCGACGCTCAAGTCAGAGGTGGCGAAA
CCCGACAGGACTATAAAGATACCAGGCGTTTCCCCCTGGAAGCTCCCTCGTGCGCTCTCCTGTTCCGACC
CTGCCGCTTACCGGATACCTGTCCGCCTTTCTCCCTTCGGGAAGCGTGGCGCTTTCTCATAGCTCACGCT
GTAGGTATCTCAGTTCGGTGTAGGTCGTTCGCTCCAAGCTGGGCTGTGTGCACGAACCCCCCGTTCAGCC
CGACCGCTGCGCCTTATCCGGTAACTATCGTCTTGAGTCCAACCCGGTAAGACACGACTTATCGCCACTG
GCAGCAGCCACTGGTAACAGGATTAGCAGAGCGAGGTATGTAGGCGGTGCTACAGAGTTCTTGAAGTGGT
GGCCTAACTACGGCTACACTAGAAGAACAGTATTTGGTATCTGCGCTCTGCTGAAGCCAGTTACCTTCGG
AAAAAGAGTTGGTAGCTCTTGATCCGGCAAACAAACCACCGCTGGTAGCGGTGGTTTTTTTGTTTGCAAG
CAGCAGATTACGCGCAGAAAAAAAGGATCTCAAGAAGATCCTTTGATCTTTTCTACGGGGTCTGACGCTC
AGTGGAACGAAAACTCACGTTAAGGGATTTTGGTCATGAGATTATCAAAAAGGATCTTCACCTAGATCCT
TTTAAATTAAAAATGAAGTTTTAAATCAATCTAAAGTATATATGAGTAAACTTGGTCTGACAGTTACCAA
TGCTTAATCAGTGAGGCACCTATCTCAGCGATCTGTCTATTTCGTTCATCCATAGTTGCCTGACTCCCCG
TCGTGTAGATAACTACGATACGGGAGGGCTTACCATCTGGCCCCAGTGCTGCAATGATACCGCGAGACCC
ACGCTCACCGGCTCCAGATTTATCAGCAATAAACCAGCCAGCCGGAAGGGCCGAGCGCAGAAGTGGTCCT
GCAACTTTATCCGCCTCCATCCAGTCTATTAATTGTTGCCGGGAAGCTAGAGTAAGTAGTTCGCCAGTTA
ATAGTTTGCGCAACGTTGTTGCCATTGCTACAGGCATCGTGGTGTCACGCTCGTCGTTTGGTATGGCTTC
ATTCAGCTCCGGTTCCCAACGATCAAGGCGAGTTACATGATCCCCCATGTTGTGCAAAAAAGCGGTTAGC
TCCTTCGGTCCTCCGATCGTTGTCAGAAGTAAGTTGGCCGCAGTGTTATCACTCATGGTTATGGCAGCAC
TGCATAATTCTCTTACTGTCATGCCATCCGTAAGATGCTTTTCTGTGACTGGTGAGTACTCAACCAAGTC
ATTCTGAGAATAGTGTATGCGGCGACCGAGTTGCTCTTGCCCGGCGTCAATACGGGATAATACCGCGCCA
CATAGCAGAACTTTAAAAGTGCTCATCATTGGAAAACGTTCTTCGGGGCGAAAACTCTCAAGGATCTTAC
CGCTGTTGAGATCCAGTTCGATGTAACCCACTCGTGCACCCAACTGATCTTCAGCATCTTTTACTTTCAC
CAGCGTTTCTGGGTGAGCAAAAACAGGAAGGCAAAATGCCGCAAAAAAGGGAATAAGGGCGACACGGAAA
TGTTGAATACTCATACTCTTCCTTTTTCAATATTATTGAAGCATTTATCAGGGTTATTGTCTCATGAGCG
GATACATATTTGAATGTATTTAGAAAAATAAACAAATAGGGGTTCCGCGCACATTTCCCCGAAAAGTGCC
ACCTGACGTCTAAGAAACCATTATTATCATGACATTAACCTATAAAAATAGGCGTATCACGAGGCCCTTT
CGTCTCGCGCGTTTCGGTGATGACGGTGAAAACCTCTGACACATGCAGCTCCCGGAGACGGTCACAGCTT
GTCTGTAAGCGGATGCCGGGAGCAGACAAGCCCGTCAGGGCGCGTCAGCGGGTGTTGGCGGGTGTCGGGG
CTGGCTTAACTATGCGGCATCAGAGCAGATTGTACTGAGAGTGCACCATATGCGGTGTGAAATACCGCAC
AGATGCGTAAGGAGAAAATACCGCATCAGGCGCCATTCGCCATTCAGGCTGCGCAACTGTTGGGAAGGGC
GATCGGTGCGGGCCTCTTCGCTATTACGCCAGCTGGCGAAAGGGGGATGTGCTGCAAGGCGATTAAGTTG
GGTAACGCCAGGGTTTTCCCAGTCACGACGTT
Features (pLannotate 1.2.2; 19 found; start..end, strand, type, name):
     23..449     +  promoter       MT promoter: Drosophila metallothionein promoter
    467..520     +  sig_peptide    BiP signal sequence: Drosophila BiP signal sequence
    521..1312    +  CDS            RLP52 (fragment): RLP52_ARATH - Experimental evidence at transcript level: Swiss-Prot protein existence level 2. Required for defense against powdery mildew pathogen. From Arabidopsis thaliana (Mouse-ear cress).
   2294..2473    +  CDS            Comp (fragment): COMP_RAT - Experimental evidence at protein level: Swiss-Prot protein existence level 1. May play a role in the structural integrity of cartilage via its interaction with other extracellular matrix proteins such as the collagens and fibronectin. Can mediate the interaction of chondrocytes with the cartilage extracellular matrix through interaction with cell surface integrin receptors. Could play a role in the pathogenesis of osteoarthritis. Potent suppressor of apoptosis in both primary chondrocytes and transformed cells. Suppresses apoptosis by blocking the activation of caspase-3 and by indu
   2461..3913    +  CDS            SEAP (fragment): secreted alkaline phosphatase from human placenta The natural enzyme has a C-terminal transmembrane sequence that is replaced by a GPI anchor.
   3950..3979    +  CDS            2xFLAG (fragment): two tandem FLAG® epitope tags
   4085..4219    -  polyA_signal   SV40 poly(A) signal: SV40 polyadenylation signal
   4242..4326    -  CDS            large T antigen (fragment): large T antigen from SV40 (simian virus 40)
   4326..4350    +  misc_feature   MCS (fragment): pUC18/19 multiple cloning site
   4387..4403    -  protein_bind   lac operator: The lac repressor binds to the lac operator to inhibit transcription in E. coli. This inhibition can be relieved by adding lactose or isopropyl-β-D-thiogalactopyranoside (IPTG). lac repressor encoded by lacI
   4411..4441    -  promoter       lac promoter: promoter for the E. coli lac operon
   4456..4477    -  protein_bind   CAP binding site: CAP binding activates transcription in the presence of cAMP. E. coli catabolite activator protein
   4490..4582    -  CDS            lacI (fragment): lac repressor; lacI; The lac repressor binds to the lac operator to inhibit transcription in E. coli. This inhibition can be relieved by adding lactose or isopropyl-β-D-thiogalactopyranoside (IPTG).
   4765..5353    -  rep_origin     ori: high-copy-number ColE1/pMB1/pBR322/pUC origin of replication
   5524..6384    -  CDS            AmpR: β-lactamase; bla; confers resistance to ampicillin, carbenicillin, and related antibiotics
   6385..6489    -  promoter       AmpR promoter: bla
   6584..6619    +  CDS            rop (fragment): Rop protein, which maintains plasmids at low copy number; rop
   6721..6820    +  misc_feature   bom (fragment): basis of mobility region from pBR322
   6826..21      -  CDS            lacZα (fragment) (across the origin): LacZα fragment of β-galactosidase; lacZ fragment
