[The description below was written by a language model from this plasmid's Addgene catalogue record and pLannotate feature annotations shown in this document.]
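Description:
AT5G25930 X054_pECIA14 is an insect-cell expression plasmid built on the pECIA14 backbone and designed for secreted production of a plant receptor ectodomain in Drosophila cell culture. It is maintained in E. coli through a high-copy ColE1/pUC-type origin and an ampicillin resistance gene (β-lactamase with its own promoter). The remaining bacterial elements in the feature table (lac promoter and operator, and fragments of lacZα, lacI, rop and bom) appear to be cloning-vector remnants rather than functional parts of the payload.

The expression cassette is driven by the copper-inducible Drosophila metallothionein promoter, so expression is switched on by adding copper sulfate. A Drosophila BiP signal sequence directs the product into the secretory pathway and is followed by the extracellular domain of the Arabidopsis thaliana leucine-rich repeat receptor kinase AT5G25930, inserted by ligation-independent cloning. The automated annotation labels part of this region as an RLP52 fragment, most likely a homology match to a related LRR protein rather than the true identity of the insert. Downstream, the ectodomain is fused at its C-terminus to the pentamerizing coiled-coil helix of rat COMP, human placental alkaline phosphatase, a FLAG epitope and a hexahistidine tag (the last is noted by the depositor but not annotated). An SV40 polyadenylation signal lies after the cassette, although it is annotated on the opposite strand.

The record designates this as the prey vector, to be paired with the matching pECIA2 bait vector, and the collection was used to map an extracellular interaction network of Arabidopsis LRR receptor kinases. Pentamerization should raise avidity so that weak ectodomain contacts can be detected, while the alkaline phosphatase moiety can serve as an enzymatic readout of binding.
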