Addgene plasmid #114910: AT5G25930 X054_pECIA14
Purpose: Prey vector AT5G25930 X054_pECIA14 should be used with bait vector AT5G25930 X054_pECIA2.
Depositing lab: Youssef Belkhadir. Depositing organization: Gregor Mendel Institute of Molecular Plant Biology. Publication: An extracellular network of Arabidopsis leucine-rich repeat receptor kinases. Smakowska-Luzan E, Mott GA, Parys K, Stegmann M, Howton TC, Layeghifard M, Neuhold J, Lehner A, Kong J, Grunwald K, Weinberger N, Satbhai SB, Mayer D, Busch W, Madalinski M, Stolt-Bergner P, Provart NJ, Mukhtar MS, Zipfel C, Desveaux D, Guttman DS, Belkhadir Y. Nature. 2018 Jan 18;553(7688):342-346. doi: 10.1038/nature25184. Epub 2018 Jan 10. PubMed 29320478.
Backbone
  Vector backbone: pECIA14
  Backbone manufacturer: Chris Garcia (Addgene plasmid # 47051)
  Vector type: Insect Expression
Growth in bacteria
  Bacterial resistance: Ampicillin, 100 μg/mL
  Growth temperature: 37°C
  Growth strain: DH5alpha
  Copy number: High Copy
Gene/Insert
  Gene/Insert name: AT5G25930
  Species: A. thaliana (mustard weed)
  Entrez Gene: AT5G25930 (a.k.a. AT5G25930, F18A17.4)
  Promoter: Metallothionein (Copper-Inducible)
  Cloning method: Ligation Independent Cloning
Terms and licenses: Academic/Nonprofit Terms; Industry Terms: Not Available to Industry
Depositor comments: Plasmid for secreted expression in Drosophila cell culture by induction via CuSO4. Insert is an extracellular domain of indicated LRR-RK, C-terminally tagged with Pentameric rat COMP helix, Alkaline Phosphatase (human, placental), Flag, and hexahistidine tags. Insert Protein Sequence: SQFNDQSTLLNLKRDLGDPPSLRLWNNTSSPCNWSEITCTAGNVTGINFKNQNFTGTVPTTICDLSNLNFLDLSFNYFAGEFPTVLYNCTKLQYLDLSQNLLNGSLPVDIDRLSPELDYLDLAANGFSGDIPKSLGRISKLKVLNLYQSEYDGTFPSEIGDLSELEELRLALNDKFTPAKIPIEFGKLKKLKYMWLEEMNLIGEISPVVFENMTDLEHVDLSVNNLTGRIPDVLFGLKNLTEFYLFANGLTGEIPKSISATNLVFLDLSANNLTGSIPVSIGNLTKLQVLNLFNNKLTGEIPPVIGKLPGLKEFKIFNNKLTGEIPAEIGVHSKLERFEVSENQLTGKLPENLCKGGKLQGVVVYSNNLTGEIPESLGDCGTLLTVQLQNNDFSGKFPSRIWNASSMYSLQVSNNSFTGELPENVAWNMSRIEIDNNRFSGEIPKKIGTWSSLVEFKAGNNQFSGEFPKELTSLSNLISIFLDENDLTGELPDEIISWKSLITLSLSKNKLSGEIPRALGLLPRLLNLDLSENQFSGGIPPEIGSLKLTTFNVSSNRLTGGIPEQLDNLAYERSFLNNS
How to cite: AT5G25930 X054_pECIA14 was a gift from Youssef Belkhadir (Addgene plasmid # 114910 ; http://n2t.net/addgene:114910 ; RRID:Addgene_114910)
